Addgene plasmid #223416: pYPQAT44
Purpose: T-DNA vector for temperature tolerance LbCas12a-D156R based mutagenesis for monocot plants; TTTV PAM; LbCas12a-D156R and the crRNA were driven by separate ZmUbi1; Hygromycin for plants selection.
Depositing lab: Yiping Qi. Depositing organization: University of Maryland, College Park. Publication: A comprehensive all-in-one CRISPR toolbox for large-scale screens in plants. Cheng Y, Li G, Qi A, Mandlik R, Pan C, Wang D, Ge S, Qi Y. Plant Cell. 2025 Apr 9:koaf081. doi: 10.1093/plcell/koaf081. PubMed 40202185.
Backbone
  Vector backbone: pYPQ230-D156R
  Vector type: Plant Expression, CRISPR
  Selectable markers: Hygromycin
Growth in bacteria
  Bacterial resistance: Kanamycin, 50 μg/mL
  Growth temperature: 37°C
  Growth strain: DH5alpha
  Copy number: High Copy
Gene/Insert
  Gene/Insert name: ZmUbi-LbCas12a-D156R-ZmUbi-crRNA scaffold
  Tag / fusion protein: NLS
Terms and licenses: Academic/Nonprofit Terms; Industry Terms: Not Available to Industry
Depositor comments: Please note Addgene NGS result found ambiguous bases in the Ubi promoters due to the repetitiveness of this plasmid feature.
How to cite: pYPQAT44 was a gift from Yiping Qi (Addgene plasmid # 223416 ; http://n2t.net/addgene:223416 ; RRID:Addgene_223416)
