[The description below was written by a language model from this plasmid's Addgene catalogue record and pLannotate feature annotations shown in this document.]
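Description:
pYPQAT44 is an all-in-one T-DNA binary vector for CRISPR mutagenesis in monocot plants using LbCas12a-D156R, a temperature-tolerant Cas12a variant that recognises TTTV PAMs. The roughly 19.3 kb plasmid has the architecture of an Agrobacterium binary vector. A high-copy ColE1/pUC-type origin with a bom site supports propagation in E. coli, the pVS1 oriV with RepA and StaA provides replication and stability in Agrobacterium, and an aphA-3 kanamycin resistance gene gives bacterial selection. The annotation also picks up an IS5 transposase (insH) and a flanking E. coli gene fragment in the backbone near the kanamycin marker, which suggests an insertion sequence is present in the sequenced clone.

Between the nopaline-type right and left border repeats lie three plant cassettes. A maize ubiquitin (ZmUbi1) promoter followed by attB1 drives the nuclease, closed by a NOS terminator. The Cas12a coding region itself, recorded as carrying an NLS, is not annotated in the feature table but presumably occupies the large unlabelled gap between attB1 and that terminator. After an attB5 site, a second ZmUbi1 promoter drives the crRNA scaffold. A hammerhead ribozyme fragment is annotated just downstream of this promoter, which is consistent with ribozyme processing of a Pol II transcript to release the guide. It is followed by a lacZα/lac promoter segment with pBluescript polylinker remnants, which may act as a placeholder at the spacer cloning site, although the record does not say so. This is followed by attB2 and a second NOS terminator. The attB sites indicate assembly by multisite Gateway recombination. An enhanced CaMV 35S promoter driving hygromycin phosphotransferase with a CaMV poly(A) signal allows selection of transformed plants. The depositor notes that the repeated Ubi promoters produced ambiguous bases in the sequencing result.
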