Features (pLannotate 1.2.2; 37 found; start..end, strand, type, name):
     32..54      -  protein_bind   lac operator (fragment): The lac repressor binds to the lac operator to inhibit transcription in E. coli. This inhibition can be relieved by adding lactose or isopropyl-β-D-thiogalactopyranoside (IPTG). lac repressor encoded by lacI
     58..88      -  promoter       lac promoter: promoter for the E. coli lac operon
    103..124     -  protein_bind   CAP binding site: CAP binding activates transcription in the presence of cAMP. E. coli catabolite activator protein
    137..225     -  CDS            lacI (fragment): lac repressor; lacI; The lac repressor binds to the lac operator to inhibit transcription in E. coli. This inhibition can be relieved by adding lactose or isopropyl-β-D-thiogalactopyranoside (IPTG).
    315..991     +  promoter       CaMV 35S promoter (enhanced): cauliflower mosaic virus 35S promoter with a duplicated enhancer region
   1058..2083    +  CDS            HygR: hygromycin B phosphotransferase confers resistance to hygromycin
   2124..2298    +  polyA_signal   CaMV poly(A) signal: cauliflower mosaic virus polyadenylation signal
   2376..2400    -  misc_feature   LB T-DNA repeat: left border repeat from nopaline C58 T-DNA
   2732..2845    -  CDS            yghO (fragment) (sequence partly withheld): YGHO_ECOLI - Experimental evidence at transcript level: Swiss-Prot protein existence level 2. From Escherichia coli (strain K12).
   2844..3821    +  CDS            insH10 (sequence withheld): INH10_ECOLI - Protein inferred from homology: Swiss-Prot protein existence level 3. Involved in the transposition of the insertion sequence IS5. From Escherichia coli (strain K12).
   4024..4818    +  CDS            KanR: aminoglycoside phosphotransferase; aphA-3; confers resistance to kanamycin
   4905..5493    +  rep_origin     ori: high-copy-number ColE1/pMB1/pBR322/pUC origin of replication
   5679..5819    -  misc_feature   bom: basis of mobility region from pBR322
   5921..5960    -  CDS            rop (fragment): Rop protein, which maintains plasmids at low copy number; rop
   6163..6357    -  rep_origin     pVS1 oriV: origin of replication for the Pseudomonas plasmid pVS1 (Heeb et al., 2000)
   6423..7496    -  CDS            pVS1 RepA: replication protein from the Pseudomonas plasmid pVS1 (Heeb et al., 2000)
   7925..8554    -  CDS            pVS1 StaA: stability protein from the Pseudomonas plasmid pVS1 (Heeb et al., 2000)
   9108..9509    -  CDS            Y4CG_SINFN (fragment): Protein inferred from homology: Swiss-Prot protein existence level 3. From Sinorhizobium fredii (strain NBRC 101917 / NGR234).
   9849..9873    -  misc_feature   RB T-DNA repeat: right border repeat from nopaline C58 T-DNA
   9939..10093   -  CDS            lacZα (fragment): LacZα fragment of β-galactosidase; lacZ fragment
  10108..12105   +  promoter       Ubi promoter: maize polyubiquitin gene promoter
  12148..12172   +  protein_bind   attB1: mutant version of attB; recombination site for the Gateway® BP reaction BP Clonase™
  16001..16253   +  terminator     NOS terminator: nopaline synthase terminator and poly(A) signal
  16298..16318   +  protein_bind   attB5: mutant version of attB; core recombination site for the Gateway® BP reaction BP Clonase™
  16339..18301   +  promoter       Ubi promoter: maize polyubiquitin gene promoter
  18314..18337   +  misc_RNA       sTRSV HHRz (fragment): hammerhead ribozyme from the tobacco ringspot virus satellite RNA (Khvorova et al., 2003)
  18379..18397   -  rep_origin     f1 ori (fragment): f1 bacteriophage origin of replication; arrow indicates direction of (+) strand synthesis
  18402..18557   -  CDS            lacZα (fragment): LacZα fragment of β-galactosidase; lacZ fragment
  18565..18583   +  promoter       T7 promoter: promoter for bacteriophage T7 RNA polymerase
  18592..18615   -  misc_feature   MCS (fragment): pBluescript multiple cloning site
  18631..18649   -  promoter       T3 promoter: promoter for bacteriophage T3 RNA polymerase
  18692..18714   -  protein_bind   lac operator (fragment): The lac repressor binds to the lac operator to inhibit transcription in E. coli. This inhibition can be relieved by adding lactose or isopropyl-β-D-thiogalactopyranoside (IPTG). lac repressor encoded by lacI
  18718..18748   -  promoter       lac promoter: promoter for the E. coli lac operon
  18763..18784   -  protein_bind   CAP binding site: CAP binding activates transcription in the presence of cAMP. E. coli catabolite activator protein
  18913..18937   -  protein_bind   attB2: mutant version of attB; recombination site for the Gateway® BP reaction BP Clonase™
  18955..18990   -  misc_feature   MCS (fragment): pBluescript multiple cloning site
  19001..19253   +  terminator     NOS terminator: nopaline synthase terminator and poly(A) signal
>Addgene plasmid #223416 | pYPQAT44 | depositor full sequence | sequence record 444585 | pYPQAT44 sequence 19260 bps
CGTAATCATGTCATAGCTGTTTCCTGTGTGAAATTGTTATCCGCTCACAATTCCACACAACATACGAGCC
GGAAGCATAAAGTGTAAAGCCTGGGGTGCCTAATGAGTGAGCTAACTCACATTAATTGCGTTGCGCTCAC
TGCCCGCTTTCCAGTCGGGAAACCTGTCGTGCCAGCTGCATTAATGAATCGGCCAACGCGCGGGGAGAGG
CGGTTTGCGTATTGGCTAGAGCAGCTTGCCAACATGGTGGAGCACGACACTCTCGTCTACTCCAAGAATA
TCAAAGATACAGTCTCAGAAGACCAAAGGGCTATTGAGACTTTTCAACAAAGGGTAATATCGGGAAACCT
CCTCGGATTCCATTGCCCAGCTATCTGTCACTTCATCAAAAGGACAGTAGAAAAGGAAGGTGGCACCTAC
AAATGCCATCATTGCGATAAAGGAAAGGCTATCGTTCAAGATGCCTCTGCCGACAGTGGTCCCAAAGATG
GACCCCCACCCACGAGGAGCATCGTGGAAAAAGAAGACGTTCCAACCACGTCTTCAAAGCAAGTGGATTG
ATGTGAACATGGTGGAGCACGACACTCTCGTCTACTCCAAGAATATCAAAGATACAGTCTCAGAAGACCA
AAGGGCTATTGAGACTTTTCAACAAAGGGTAATATCGGGAAACCTCCTCGGATTCCATTGCCCAGCTATC
TGTCACTTCATCAAAAGGACAGTAGAAAAGGAAGGTGGCACCTACAAATGCCATCATTGCGATAAAGGAA
AGGCTATCGTTCAAGATGCCTCTGCCGACAGTGGTCCCAAAGATGGACCCCCACCCACGAGGAGCATCGT
GGAAAAAGAAGACGTTCCAACCACGTCTTCAAAGCAAGTGGATTGATGTGATATCTCCACTGACGTAAGG
GATGACGCACAATCCCACTATCCTTCGCAAGACCCTTCCTCTATATAAGGAAGTTCATTTCATTTGGAGA
GGACACGCTGAAATCACCAGTCTCTCTCTACAAATCTATCTCTCTCGAGCTTTCGCAGATCCGGGGGGCA
ATGAGATATGAAAAAGCCTGAACTCACCGCGACGTCTGTCGAGAAGTTTCTGATCGAAAAGTTCGACAGC
GTCTCCGACCTGATGCAGCTCTCGGAGGGCGAAGAATCTCGTGCTTTCAGCTTCGATGTAGGAGGGCGTG
GATATGTCCTGCGGGTAAATAGCTGCGCCGATGGTTTCTACAAAGATCGTTATGTTTATCGGCACTTTGC
ATCGGCCGCGCTCCCGATTCCGGAAGTGCTTGACATTGGGGAGTTTAGCGAGAGCCTGACCTATTGCATC
TCCCGCCGTTCACAGGGTGTCACGTTGCAAGACCTGCCTGAAACCGAACTGCCCGCTGTTCTACAACCGG
TCGCGGAGGCTATGGATGCGATCGCTGCGGCCGATCTTAGCCAGACGAGCGGGTTCGGCCCATTCGGACC
GCAAGGAATCGGTCAATACACTACATGGCGTGATTTCATATGCGCGATTGCTGATCCCCATGTGTATCAC
TGGCAAACTGTGATGGACGACACCGTCAGTGCGTCCGTCGCGCAGGCTCTCGATGAGCTGATGCTTTGGG
CCGAGGACTGCCCCGAAGTCCGGCACCTCGTGCACGCGGATTTCGGCTCCAACAATGTCCTGACGGACAA
TGGCCGCATAACAGCGGTCATTGACTGGAGCGAGGCGATGTTCGGGGATTCCCAATACGAGGTCGCCAAC
ATCTTCTTCTGGAGGCCGTGGTTGGCTTGTATGGAGCAGCAGACGCGCTACTTCGAGCGGAGGCATCCGG
AGCTTGCAGGATCGCCACGACTCCGGGCGTATATGCTCCGCATTGGTCTTGACCAACTCTATCAGAGCTT
GGTTGACGGCAATTTCGATGATGCAGCTTGGGCGCAGGGTCGATGCGACGCAATCGTCCGATCCGGAGCC
GGGACTGTCGGGCGTACACAAATCGCCCGCAGAAGCGCGGCCGTCTGGACCGATGGCTGTGTAGAAGTAC
TCGCCGATAGTGGAAACCGACGCCCCAGCACTCGTCCGAGGGCAAAGAAATAGAGTAGATGCCGACCGGG
ATCTGTCGATCGACAAGCTCGAGTTTCTCCATAATAATGTGTGAGTAGTTCCCAGATAAGGGAATTAGGG
TTCCTATAGGGTTTCGCTCATGTGTTGAGCATATAAGAAACCCTTAGTATGTATTTGTATTTGTAAAATA
CTTCTATCAATAAAATTTCTAATTCCTAAAACCAAAATCCAGTACTAAAATCCAGATCCCCCGAATTAAT
TCGGCGTTAATTCAGTACATTAAAAACGTCCGCAATGTGTTATTAAGTTGTCTAAGCGTCAATTTGTTTA
CACCACAATATATCCTGCCACCAGCCAGCCAACAGCTCCCCGACCGGCAGCTCGGCACAAAATCACCACT
CGATACAGGCAGCCCATCAGTCCGGGACGGCGTCAGCGGGAGAGCCGTTGTAAGGCGGCAGACTTTGCTC
ATGTTACCGATGCTATTCGGAAGAACGGCAACTAAGCTGCCGGGTTTGAAACACGGATGATCTCGCGGAG
GGTAGCATGTTGATTGTAACGATGACAGAGCGTTGCTGCCTGTGATCACCGCGGTTTCAAAATCGGCTCC
GTCGATACTATGTTATACGCCAACTTTGAAAACAACTTTGAAAAAGCTGTTTTCTGGTATTTAAGGTTTT
AGAATGCAAGGAACAGTGAATTGGAGTTCGTCTTGTTATAATTAGGGAAGGTGCGAACAAGTCCCTGATA
TGAGATCATGTTTGTCATCTGGAGCCATAGAACAGGGTTCATC
[978 nt withheld, positions 2844-3821]
TAAAAACTGGGGATAACGCCTTAAATGGCGAAGAAACGGTCTAAATAGGCTGATTCAAGGCATTTACGGG
AGAAAAAATCGGCTCAAACATGAAGAAATGAAATGACTGAGTCAGCCGAGAAGAATTTCCCCGCTTATTC
GCACCTTCCTTAGCTTCTTGGGGTATCTTTAAATACTGTAGAAAAGAGGAAGGAAATAATAAATGGCTAA
AATGAGAATATCACCGGAATTGAAAAAACTGATCGAAAAATACCGCTGCGTAAAAGATACGGAAGGAATG
TCTCCTGCTAAGGTATATAAGCTGGTGGGAGAAAATGAAAACCTATATTTAAAAATGACGGACAGCCGGT
ATAAAGGGACCACCTATGATGTGGAACGGGAAAAGGACATGATGCTATGGCTGGAAGGAAAGCTGCCTGT
TCCAAAGGTCCTGCACTTTGAACGGCATGATGGCTGGAGCAATCTGCTCATGAGTGAGGCCGATGGCGTC
CTTTGCTCGGAAGAGTATGAAGATGAACAAAGCCCTGAAAAGATTATCGAGCTGTATGCGGAGTGCATCA
GGCTCTTTCACTCCATCGACATATCGGATTGTCCCTATACGAATAGCTTAGACAGCCGCTTAGCCGAATT
GGATTACTTACTGAATAACGATCTGGCCGATGTGGATTGCGAAAACTGGGAAGAAGACACTCCATTTAAA
GATCCGCGCGAGCTGTATGATTTTTTAAAGACGGAAAAGCCCGAAGAGGAACTTGTCTTTTCCCACGGCG
ACCTGGGAGACAGCAACATCTTTGTGAAAGATGGCAAAGTAAGTGGCTTTATTGATCTTGGGAGAAGCGG
CAGGGCGGACAAGTGGTATGACATTGCCTTCTGCGTCCGGTCGATCAGGGAGGATATCGGGGAAGAACAG
TATGTCGAGCTATTTTTTGACTTACTGGGGATCAAGCCTGATTGGGAGAAAATAAAATATTATATTTTAC
TGGATGAATTGTTTTAGTACCTAGAATGCATGACCAAAATCCCTTAACGTGAGTTTTCGTTCCACTGAGC
GTCAGACCCCGTAGAAAAGATCAAAGGATCTTCTTGAGATCCTTTTTTTCTGCGCGTAATCTGCTGCTTG
CAAACAAAAAAACCACCGCTACCAGCGGTGGTTTGTTTGCCGGATCAAGAGCTACCAACTCTTTTTCCGA
AGGTAACTGGCTTCAGCAGAGCGCAGATACCAAATACTGTCCTTCTAGTGTAGCCGTAGTTAGGCCACCA
CTTCAAGAACTCTGTAGCACCGCCTACATACCTCGCTCTGCTAATCCTGTTACCAGTGGCTGCTGCCAGT
GGCGATAAGTCGTGTCTTACCGGGTTGGACTCAAGACGATAGTTACCGGATAAGGCGCAGCGGTCGGGCT
GAACGGGGGGTTCGTGCACACAGCCCAGCTTGGAGCGAACGACCTACACCGAACTGAGATACCTACAGCG
TGAGCTATGAGAAAGCGCCACGCTTCCCGAAGGGAGAAAGGCGGACAGGTATCCGGTAAGCGGCAGGGTC
GGAACAGGAGAGCGCACGAGGGAGCTTCCAGGGGGAAACGCCTGGTATCTTTATAGTCCTGTCGGGTTTC
GCCACCTCTGACTTGAGCGTCGATTTTTGTGATGCTCGTCAGGGGGGCGGAGCCTATGGAAAAACGCCAG
CAACGCGGCCTTTTTACGGTTCCTGGCCTTTTGCTGGCCTTTTGCTCACATGTTCTTTCCTGCGTTATCC
CCTGATTCTGTGGATAACCGTATTACCGCCTTTGAGTGAGCTGATACCGCTCGCCGCAGCCGAACGACCG
AGCGCAGCGAGTCAGTGAGCGAGGAAGCGGAAGAGCGCCTGATGCGGTATTTTCTCCTTACGCATCTGTG
CGGTATTTCACACCGCATATGGTGCACTCTCAGTACAATCTGCTCTGATGCCGCATAGTTAAGCCAGTAT
ACACTCCGCTATCGCTACGTGACTGGGTCATGGCTGCGCCCCGACACCCGCCAACACCCGCTGACGCGCC
CTGACGGGCTTGTCTGCTCCCGGCATCCGCTTACAGACAAGCTGTGACCGTCTCCGGGAGCTGCATGTGT
CAGAGGTTTTCACCGTCATCACCGAAACGCGCGAGGCAGGGTGCCTTGATGTGGGCGCCGGCGGTCGAGT
GGCGACGGCGCGGCTTGTCCGCGCCCTGGTAGATTGCCTGGCCGTAGGCCAGCCATTTTTGAGCGGCCAG
CGGCCGCGATAGGCCGACGCGAAGCGGCGGGGCGTAGGGAGCGCAGCGACCGAAGGGTAGGCGCTTTTTG
CAGCTCTTCGGCTGTGCGCTGGCCAGACAGTTATGCACAGGCCAGGCGGGTTTTAAGAGTTTTAATAAGT
TTTAAAGAGTTTTAGGCGGAAAAATCGCCTTTTTTCTCTTTTATATCAGTCACTTACATGTGTGACCGGT
TCCCAATGTACGGCTTTGGGTTCCCAATGTACGGGTTCCGGTTCCCAATGTACGGCTTTGGGTTCCCAAT
GTACGTGCTATCCACAGGAAACAGACCTTTTCGACCTTTTTCCCCTGCTAGGGCAATTTGCCCTAGCATC
TGCTCCGTACATTAGGAACCGGCGGATGCTTCGCCCTCGATCAGGTTGCGGTAGCGCATGACTAGGATCG
GGCCAGCCTGCCCCGCCTCCTCCTTCAAATCGTACTCCGGCAGGTCATTTGACCCGATCAGCTTGCGCAC
GGTGAAACAGAACTTCTTGAACTCTCCGGCGCTGCCACTGCGTTCGTAGATCGTCTTGAACAACCATCTG
GCTTCTGCCTTGCCTGCGGCGCGGCGTGCCAGGCGGTAGAGAAAACGGCCGATGCCGGGATCGATCAAAA
AGTAATCGGGGTGAACCGTCAGCACGTCCGGGTTCTTGCCTTCTGTGATCTCGCGGTACATCCAATCAGC
TAGCTCGATCTCGATGTACTCCGGCCGCCCGGTTTCGCTCTTTACGATCTTGTAGCGGCTAATCAAGGCT
TCACCCTCGGATACCGTCACCAGGCGGCCGTTCTTGGCCTTCTTCGTACGCTGCATGGCAACGTGCGTGG
TGTTTAACCGAATGCAGGTTTCTACCAGGTCGTCTTTCTGCTTTCCGCCATCGGCTCGCCGGCAGAACTT
GAGTACGTCCGCAACGTGTGGACGGAACACGCGGCCGGGCTTGTCTCCCTTCCCTTCCCGGTATCGGTTC
ATGGATTCGGTTAGATGGGAAACCGCCATCAGTACCAGGTCGTAATCCCACACACTGGCCATGCCGGCCG
GCCCTGCGGAAACCTCTACGTGCCCGTCTGGAAGCTCGTAGCGGATCACCTCGCCAGCTCGTCGGTCACG
CTTCGACAGACGGAAAACGGCCACGTCCATGATGCTGCGACTATCGCGGGTGCCCACGTCATAGAGCATC
GGAACGAAAAAATCTGGTTGCTCGTCGCCCTTGGGCGGCTTCCTAATCGACGGCGCACCGGCTGCCGGCG
GTTGCCGGGATTCTTTGCGGATTCGATCAGCGGCCGCTTGCCACGATTCACCGGGGCGTGCTTCTGCCTC
GATGCGTTGCCGCTGGGCGGCCTGCGCGGCCTTCAACTTCTCCACCAGGTCATCACCCAGCGCCGCGCCG
ATTTGTACCGGGCCGGATGGTTTGCGACCGCTCACGCCGATTCCTCGGGCTTGGGGGTTCCAGTGCCATT
GCAGGGCCGGCAGGCAACCCAGCCGCTTACGCCTGGCCAACCGCCCGTTCCTCCACACATGGGGCATTCC
ACGGCGTCGGTGCCTGGTTGTTCTTGATTTTCCATGCCGCCTCCTTTAGCCGCTAAAATTCATCTACTCA
TTTATTCATTTGCTCATTTACTCTGGTAGCTGCGCGATGTATTCAGATAGCAGCTCGGTAATGGTCTTGC
CTTGGCGTACCGCGTACATCTTCAGCTTGGTGTGATCCTCCGCCGGCAACTGAAAGTTGACCCGCTTCAT
GGCTGGCGTGTCTGCCAGGCTGGCCAACGTTGCAGCCTTGCTGCTGCGTGCGCTCGGACGGCCGGCACTT
AGCGTGTTTGTGCTTTTGCTCATTTTCTCTTTACCTCATTAACTCAAATGAGTTTTGATTTAATTTCAGC
GGCCAGCGCCTGGACCTCGCGGGCAGCGTCGCCCTCGGGTTCTGATTCAAGAACGGTTGTGCCGGCGGCG
GCAGTGCCTGGGTAGCTCACGCGCTGCGTGATACGGGACTCAAGAATGGGCAGCTCGTACCCGGCCAGCG
CCTCGGCAACCTCACCGCCGATGCGCGTGCCTTTGATCGCCCGCGACACGACAAAGGCCGCTTGTAGCCT
TCCATCCGTGACCTCAATGCGCTGCTTAACCAGCTCCACCAGGTCGGCGGTGGCCCATATGTCGTAAGGG
CTTGGCTGCACCGGAATCAGCACGAAGTCGGCTGCCTTGATCGCGGACACAGCCAAGTCCGCCGCCTGGG
GCGCTCCGTCGATCACTACGAAGTCGCGCCGGCCGATGGCCTTCACGTCGCGGTCAATCGTCGGGCGGTC
GATGCCGACAACGGTTAGCGGTTGATCTTCCCGCACGGCCGCCCAATCGCGGGCACTGCCCTGGGGATCG
GAATCGACTAACAGAACATCGGCCCCGGCGAGTTGCAGGGCGCGGGCTAGATGGGTTGCGATGGTCGTCT
TGCCTGACCCGCCTTTCTGGTTAAGTACAGCGATAACCTTCATGCGTTCCCCTTGCGTATTTGTTTATTT
ACTCATCGCATCATATACGCAGCGACCGCATGACGCAAGCTGTTTTACTCAAATACACATCACCTTTTTA
GACGGCGGCGCTCGGTTTCTTCAGCGGCCAAGCTGGCCGGCCAGGCCGCCAGCTTGGCATCAGACAAACC
GGCCAGGATTTCATGCAGCCGCACGGTTGAGACGTGCGCGGGCGGCTCGAACACGTACCCGGCCGCGATC
ATCTCCGCCTCGATCTCTTCGGTAATGAAAAACGGTTCGTCCTGGCCGTCCTGGTGCGGTTTCATGCTTG
TTCCTCTTGGCGTTCATTCTCGGCGGCCGCCAGGGCGTCGGCCTCGGTCAATGCGTCCTAGGCACCGCGC
CGCCTGGCCTCGGTGGGCGTCACTTCCTCGCTGCGCTCAAGTGCGCGGTACAGGGTCGAGCGATGCACGC
CAAGCAGTGCAGCCGCCTCTTTCACGGTGCGGCCTTCCTGGTCGATCAGCTCGCGGGCGTGCGCGATCTG
TGCCGGGGTGAGGGTAGGGCGGGGGCCAAACTTCACGCCTCGGGCCTTGGCGGCCTCGCGCCCGCTCCGG
GTGCGGTCGATGATTAGGGAACGCTCGAACTCGGCAATGCCGGCGAACACGGTCAACACCATGCGGCCGG
CCGGCGTGGTGGTGTCGGCCCACGGCTCTGCCAGGCTACGCAGGCCCGCGCCGGCCTCCTGGATGCGCTC
GGCAATGTCCAGTAGGTCGCGGGTGCTGCGGGCCAGGCGGTCTAGCCTGGTCACTGTCACAACGTCGCCA
GGGCGTAGGTGGTCAAGCATCCTGGCCAGCTCCGGGCGGTCGCGCCTGGTGCCGGTGATCTTCTCGGAAA
ACAGCTTGGTGCAGCCGGCCGCGTGCAGTTCGGCCCGTTGGTTGGTCAAGTCCTGGTCGTCGGTGCTGAC
GCGGGCATAGCCCAGCAGGCCAGCGGCGGCGCTCTTGTTCATGGCGTAATGTCTCCGGTTCTAGTCGCAA
GTATTCTACTTTATGCGACTAAAACACGCGACAAGAAAACGCCAGGAAAAGGGCAGGGCGGCAGCCTGTC
GCGTAACTTAGGACTTGTGCGACATGTCGTTTTCAGAAGACGGCTGCACTGAACGTCAGAAGCCGACTGC
ACTATAGCAGCGGAGGGGTTGGATCAAAGTACTTTGATCCCGAGGGGAACCCTGTGGTTGGCATGCACAT
ACAAATGGACGAACGGATAAACCTTTTCACGCCCTTTTAAATATCCGATTATTCTAATAAACGCTCTTTT
CTCTTAGGTTTACCCGCCAATATATCCTGTCAAACACTGATAGTTTAAACTGAAGGCGGGAAACGACAAT
CTGATCCAAGCTCAAGCTGCTCTAGCATTCGCCATTCAGGCTGCGCAACTGTTGGGAAGGGCGATCGGTG
CGGGCCTCTTCGCTATTACGCCAGCTGGCGAAAGGGGGATGTGCTGCAAGGCGATTAAGTTGGGTAACGC
CAGGGTTTTCCCAGTCACGACGTTGTAAAACGACGGCCAGTGCCAAGCTTGCATGCCTGCAGTGCAGCGT
GACCCGGTCGTGCCCCTCTCTAGAGATAATGAGCATTGCATGTCTAAGTTATAAAAAATTACCACATATT
TTTTTTGTCACACTTGTTTGAAGTGCAGTTTATCTATCTTTATACATATATTTAAACTTTACTCTACGAA
TAATATAATCTATAGTACTACAATAATATCAGTGTTTTAGAGAATCATATAAATGAACAGTTAGACATGG
TCTAAAGGACAATTGAGTATTTTGACAACAGGACTCTACAGTTTTATCTTTTTAGTGTGCATGTGTTCTC
CTTTTTTTTTGCAAATAGCTTCACCTATATAATACTTCATCCATTTTATTAGTACATCCATTTAGGGTTT
AGGGTTAATGGTTTTTATAGACTAATTTTTTTAGTACATCTATTTTATTCTATTTTAGCCTCTAAATTAA
GAAAACTAAAACTCTATTTTAGTTTTTTTATTTAATAATTTAGATATAAAATAGAATAAAATAAAGTGAC
TAAAAATTAAACAAATACCCTTTAAGAAATTAAAAAAACTAAGGAAACATTTTTCTTGTTTCGAGTAGAT
AATGCCAGCCTGTTAAACGCCGTCGACGAGTCTAACGGACACCAACCAGCGAACCAGCAGCGTCGCGTCG
GGCCAAGCGAAGCAGACGGCACGGCATCTCTGTCGCTGCCTCTGGACCCCTCTCGAGAGTTCCGCTCCAC
CGTTGGACTTGCTCCGCTGTCGGCATCCAGAAATTGCGTGGCGGAGCGGCAGACGTGAGCCGGCACGGCA
GGCGGCCTCCTCCTCCTCTCACGGCACCGGCAGCTACGGGGGATTCCTTTCCCACCGCTCCTTCGCTTTC
CCTTCCTCGCCCGCCGTAATAAATAGACACCCCCTCCACACCCTCTTTCCCCAACCTCGTGTTGTTCGGA
GCGCACACACACACAACCAGATCTCCCCCAAATCCACCCGTCGGCACCTCCGCTTCAAGGTACGCCGCTC
GTCCTCCCCCCCCCCCCCCTCTCTACCTTCTCTAGATCGGCGTTCCGGTCCATGGTTAGGGCCCGGTAGT
TCTACTTCTGTTCATGTTTGTGTTAGATCCGTGTTTGTGTTAGATCCGTGCTGCTAGCGTTCGTACACGG
ATGCGACCTGTACGTCAGACACGTTCTGATTGCTAACTTGCCAGTGTTTCTCTTTGGGGAATCCTGGGAT
GGCTCTAGCCGTTCCGCAGACGGGATCGATTTCATGATTTTTTTTGTTTCGTTGCATAGGGTTTGGTTTG
CCCTTTTCCTTTATTTCAATATATGCCGTGCACTTGTTTGTCGGGTCATCTTTTCATGCTTTTTTTTGTC
TTGGTTGTGATGATGTGGTCTGGTTGGGCGGTCGTTCTAGATCGGAGTAGAATTAATTCTGTTTCAAACT
ACCTGGTGGATTTATTAATTTTGGATCTGTATGTGTGTGCCATACATATTCATAGTTACGAATTGAAGAT
GATGGATGGAAATATCGATCTAGGATAGGTATACATGTTGATGCGGGTTTTACTGATGCATATACAGAGA
TGCTTTTTGTTCGCTTGGTTGTGATGATGTGGTGTGGTTGGGCGGTCGTTCATTCGTTCTAGATCGGAGT
AGAATACTGTTTCAAACTACCTGGTGTATTTATTAATTTTGGAACTGTATGTGTGTGTCATACATCTTCA
TAGTTACGAGTTTAAGATGGATGGAAATATCGATCTAGGATAGGTATACATGTTGATGTGGGTTTTACTG
ATGCATATACATGATGGCATATGCAGCATCTATTCATATGCTCTAACCTTGAGTACCTATCTATTATAAT
AAACAAGTATGTTTTATAATTATTTTGATCTTGATATACTTGGATGATGGCATATGCAGCAGCTATATGT
GGATTTTTTTAGCCCTGCCTTCATACGCTATTTATTTGCTTGGTACTGTTTCTTTTGTCGATGCTCACCC
TGTTGTTTGGTGTTACTTCTGCAGGTCGACTCTAGAGGATCCCCTCGAGGCGCGCCAAGCTATCAAACAA
GTTTGTACAAAAAAGCAGGCTCCGAATTCGCCCTTCACCATGGCTCCTAAGAAGAAGCGGAAGGTTGGTA
TTCACGGGGTGCCTGCGGCTTCAAAGCTCGAGAAATTCACCAACTGTTATTCGTTGAGCAAAACACTGCG
GTTTAAAGCGATTCCAGTCGGCAAGACTCAAGAGAATATAGACAATAAGCGGCTGTTGGTGGAAGATGAA
AAGCGCGCGGAAGACTACAAAGGGGTGAAGAAGTTGTTGGACAGATACTACCTCTCTTTTATCAATGATG
TCTTGCACTCAATCAAATTGAAGAATCTGAACAACTACATCTCCCTCTTCAGAAAGAAAACAAGGACAGA
AAAGGAGAATAAGGAACTTGAAAATTTGGAGATCAATCTGAGGAAAGAGATCGCGAAAGCCTTTAAAGGC
AACGAAGGATACAAAAGTCTGTTCAAGAAGGATATAATTGAGACAATTTTGCCAGAGTTCCTCGATGACA
AGGACGAGATTGCGCTGGTCAATTCGTTCAACGGATTCACAACAGCATTCACAGGCTTCTTTCGCAATCG
GGAAAATATGTTCTCTGAGGAGGCAAAGTCCACTTCTATTGCGTTCAGGTGTATCAATGAGAATCTCACT
AGGTACATTTCCAACATGGATATCTTTGAGAAGGTTGACGCAATTTTTGACAAGCACGAAGTTCAGGAGA
TTAAGGAGAAGATCCTCAATTCCGATTATGACGTTGAGGACTTCTTCGAAGGTGAGTTTTTTAATTTCGT
GCTCACTCAAGAGGGTATCGACGTGTATAATGCGATCATCGGTGGGTTCGTGACTGAGTCCGGTGAAAAG
ATTAAGGGATTGAACGAGTATATCAACCTTTACAACCAAAAGACGAAACAGAAGCTGCCAAAGTTCAAGC
CTCTTTACAAACAGGTTCTTTCAGACCGCGAGTCACTCTCGTTCTATGGGGAGGGCTACACTTCGGATGA
GGAAGTCCTGGAGGTGTTCAGGAATACTCTCAATAAGAATTCGGAGATTTTCTCTTCTATAAAAAAACTG
GAAAAGTTGTTTAAGAATTTTGACGAATACTCTAGCGCCGGCATATTTGTGAAAAACGGCCCGGCCATAT
CAACGATAAGTAAAGATATCTTCGGCGAATGGAACGTGATCAGAGACAAATGGAACGCGGAGTATGACGA
TATTCACCTGAAGAAGAAGGCTGTCGTAACGGAGAAGTACGAGGATGATCGCAGGAAAAGCTTCAAAAAG
ATCGGAAGTTTCAGCCTGGAACAGTTGCAGGAGTATGCTGACGCCGATCTTAGCGTCGTCGAGAAGTTGA
AGGAGATAATCATCCAAAAGGTCGACGAGATATATAAAGTCTATGGATCAAGTGAAAAACTGTTCGACGC
CGACTTCGTTTTGGAGAAGTCCCTGAAGAAGAACGACGCTGTTGTTGCCATTATGAAGGATCTGCTCGAC
AGCGTGAAGAGTTTCGAGAACTATATTAAGGCTTTTTTCGGGGAGGGGAAGGAGACTAACAGAGATGAGT
CCTTCTACGGAGACTTCGTCCTCGCGTACGATATACTCCTTAAGGTAGACCACATCTACGACGCAATCAG
AAATTACGTGACACAAAAGCCGTACAGCAAGGACAAGTTCAAACTCTACTTCCAGAACCCCCAGTTCATG
GGCGGCTGGGACAAGGACAAGGAAACGGATTACAGGGCTACGATCCTGAGGTATGGTTCAAAATACTACT
TGGCGATTATGGACAAGAAGTACGCCAAGTGTCTCCAGAAGATTGACAAAGACGATGTCAATGGCAATTA
TGAGAAGATCAACTACAAGCTGCTTCCGGGTCCGAACAAGATGCTCCCAAAGGTTTTCTTCAGCAAGAAA
TGGATGGCCTACTATAACCCAAGCGAGGACATCCAGAAGATTTATAAGAACGGTACGTTCAAGAAGGGCG
ACATGTTCAATCTTAACGACTGTCACAAGCTGATCGACTTCTTCAAAGACTCAATTAGCCGGTACCCAAA
GTGGTCTAACGCCTATGACTTCAACTTTTCGGAAACCGAGAAGTACAAGGATATAGCCGGATTTTATAGA
GAGGTGGAAGAGCAGGGCTACAAGGTGTCATTCGAGTCCGCCAGCAAGAAGGAAGTGGACAAGCTCGTGG
AAGAGGGTAAGCTCTACATGTTCCAGATTTATAATAAAGACTTTAGCGATAAGAGCCACGGGACACCTAA
TCTCCACACAATGTATTTCAAGCTGCTCTTCGACGAGAATAACCACGGCCAAATCAGGTTGTCAGGAGGG
GCTGAACTCTTCATGCGGCGCGCTAGCCTTAAGAAGGAGGAGCTTGTAGTCCACCCTGCGAATAGTCCAA
TTGCGAATAAGAACCCGGACAATCCTAAAAAGACTACAACATTGAGCTACGACGTGTACAAGGATAAGAG
GTTTTCCGAGGATCAGTACGAGCTCCACATCCCGATTGCGATCAACAAGTGCCCAAAGAATATTTTCAAG
ATAAACACAGAGGTGCGTGTACTCCTGAAGCATGACGACAATCCTTACGTCATTGGGATTGATCGGGGCG
AGAGGAACCTCCTCTATATTGTGGTGGTGGACGGGAAGGGGAACATAGTCGAACAGTACTCCCTTAACGA
AATAATTAACAATTTCAACGGCATCCGTATCAAGACCGACTACCATTCGTTGCTGGACAAGAAGGAGAAG
GAGAGATTTGAGGCGCGGCAAAATTGGACAAGTATCGAGAACATCAAGGAACTCAAAGCAGGTTATATCT
CTCAAGTTGTGCATAAGATATGCGAGCTGGTTGAGAAGTATGACGCAGTGATCGCTCTTGAGGACCTCAA
CTCGGGCTTTAAGAATTCTAGAGTTAAAGTGGAGAAGCAGGTCTATCAAAAGTTCGAGAAGATGCTTATA
GATAAGCTCAACTACATGGTCGATAAGAAATCGAACCCATGTGCCACCGGCGGCGCACTCAAAGGTTACC
AAATAACAAACAAATTCGAGTCCTTCAAATCGATGAGTACTCAGAATGGGTTCATATTTTATATACCGGC
GTGGCTTACGTCTAAGATCGACCCGTCAACTGGTTTTGTCAACCTGTTGAAGACGAAATACACGTCCATT
GCCGATTCGAAAAAGTTCATATCTAGTTTTGATCGTATTATGTACGTCCCAGAGGAAGATCTTTTCGAGT
TTGCTCTCGACTACAAAAACTTTTCGCGGACCGATGCGGATTACATTAAAAAATGGAAACTCTATTCGTA
CGGCAACAGAATCAGGATTTTTCGCAACCCTAAGAAGAATAACGTCTTTGATTGGGAGGAAGTTTGCTTG
ACTAGCGCGTACAAGGAGCTCTTTAATAAGTATGGCATTAACTACCAACAGGGTGATATCAGAGCACTGC
TTTGCGAACAATCTGACAAGGCTTTCTACTCATCCTTCATGGCTTTGATGAGCCTGATGCTCCAGATGAG
AAATTCAATTACAGGCAGAACCGACGTGGATTTCTTGATCTCCCCGGTTAAAAATTCTGATGGCATCTTT
TACGATAGCAGGAACTATGAAGCGCAAGAGAATGCGATTCTGCCAAAAAATGCAGACGCCAACGGTGCCT
ATAACATCGCCAGGAAAGTCCTGTGGGCGATCGGCCAGTTCAAAAAGGCCGAAGACGAAAAATTGGACAA
GGTCAAAATCGCTATCAGCAACAAAGAGTGGCTGGAGTATGCTCAGACATCCGTAAAGCATAAGCGTCCT
GCTGCCACCAAAAAGGCCGGACAGGCTAAGAAAAAGAAGTGAGACGACTAGTGGCGGCCGCCGACGTCCG
ATCGTTCAAACATTTGGCAATAAAGTTTCTTAAGATTGAATCCTGTTGCCGGTCTTGCGATGATTATCAT
ATAATTTCTGTTGAATTACGTTAAGCATGTAATAATTAACATGTAATGCATGACGTTATTTATGAGATGG
GTTTTTATGATTAGAGTCCCGCAATTATACATTTAATACGCGATAGAAAACAAAATATAGCGCGCAAACT
AGGATAAATTATCGCGCGCGGTGTCATCTATGTTACTAGATCGGGAATTGATCCCCCCTCGACAGCTTCC
GGAAAGGGCGAATTCGCAACTTTGTATACAAAAGTTGCCCCATGGCGTTCCCTCTAGAGAGATAATGAGC
ATTGCATGTCTAAGTTATAAAAAATTACCACATATTTTTTTTGTCACACTTGTTTGAAGTGCAGTTTATC
TATCTTTATACATATATTTAAACTTTACTCTACGAATAATATAATCTATAGTACTACAATAATATCAGTG
TTTTAGAGAATCATATAAATGAACAGTTAGACATGGTCTAAAGGACAATTGAGTATTTTGACAACAGGAC
TCTACAGTTTTATCTTTTTAGTGTGCATGTGTTCTCCTTTTTTTTTGCAAATAGCTTCACCTATATAATA
CTTCATCCATTTTATTAGTACATCCATTTAGGGTTTAGGGTTAATGGTTTTTATAGACTAATTTTTTTAG
TACATCTATTTTATTCTATTTTAGCCTCTAAATTAAGAAAACTAAAACTCTATTTTAGTTTTTTTATTTA
ATAATTTAGATATAAAATAGAATAAAATAAAGTGACTAAAAATTAAACAAATACCCTTTAAGAAATTAAA
AAAACTAAGGAAACATTTTTCTTGTTTCGAGTAGATAATGCCAGCCTGTTAAACGCCGTCGACGAGTCTA
ACGGACACCAACCAGCGAACCAGCAGCGTCGCGTCGGGCCAAGCGAAGCAGACGGCACGGCATCTCTGTC
GCTGCCTCTGGACCCCTCTCGAGAGTTCCGCTCCACCGTTGGACTTGCTCCGCTGTCGGCATCCAGAAAT
TGCGTGGCGGAGCGGCAGACGTGAGCCGGCACGGCAGGCGGCCTCCTCCTCCTCTCACGGCACCGGCAGC
TACGGGGGATTCCTTTCCCACCGCTCCTTCGCTTTCCCTTCCTCGCCCGCCGTAATAAATAGACACCCCC
TCCACACCCTCTTTCCCCAACCTCGTGTTGTTCGGAGCGCACACACACACAACCAGATCTCCCCCAAATC
CACCCGTCGGCACCTCCGCTTCAAGGTACGCCGCTCGTCCTCCCCCCCCCCCCCCTCTCTACCTTCTCTA
GATCGGCGTTCCGGTCCATGGTTAGGGCCCGGTAGTTCTACTTCTGTTCATGTTTGTGTTAGATCCGTGT
TTGTGTTAGATCCGTGCTGCTAGCGTTCGTACACGGATGCGACCTGTACGTCAGACACGTTCTGATTGCT
AACTTGCCAGTGTTTCTCTTTGGGGAATCCTGGGATGGCTCTAGCCGTTCCGCAGACGGGATCGATTTCA
TGATTTTTTTTGTTTCGTTGCATAGGGTTTGGTTTGCCCTTTTCCTTTATTTCAATATATGCCGTGCACT
TGTTTGTCGGGTCATCTTTTCATGCTTTTTTTTGTCTTGGTTGTGATGATGTGGTCTGGTTGGGCGGTCG
TTCTAGATCGGAGTAGAATTAATTCTGTTTCAAACTACCTGGTGGATTTATTAATTTTGGATCTGTATGT
GTGTGCCATACATATTCATAGTTACGAATTGAAGATGATGGATGGAAATATCGATCTAGGATAGGTATAC
ATGTTGATGCGGGTTTTACTGATGCATATACAGAGATGCTTTTTGTTCGCTTGGTTGTGATGATGTGGTG
TGGTTGGGCGGTCGTTCATTCGTTCTAGATCGGAGTAGAATACTGTTTCAAACTACCTGGTGTATTTATT
AATTTTGGAACTGTATGTGTGTGTCATACATCTTCATAGTTACGAGTTTAAGATGGATGGAAATATCGAT
CTAGGATAGGTATACATGTTGATGTGGGTTTTACTGATGCATATACATGATGGCATATGCAGCATCTATT
CATATGCTCTAACCTTGAGTACCTATCTATTATAATAAACAAGTATGTTTTATAATTATTTTGATCTTGA
TATACTTGGATGATGGCATATGCAGCAGCTATATGTGGATTTTTTTAGCCCTGCCTTCATACGCTATTTA
TTTGCTTGGTACTGTTTCTTTTGTCGATGCTCACCCTGTTGTTTGGTGTTACTTCTGCAGGGATCCAAAT
TACTGATGAGTCCGTGAGGACGAAACGAGTAAGCTCGTCTAATTTCTACTAAGTGTAGATGAGACCGGCG
CCGCTACAGGGCGCGTCCCATTCGCCATTCAGGCTGCGCAACTGTTGGGAAGGGCGATCGGTGCGGGCCT
CTTCGCTATTACGCCAGCTGGCGAAAGGGGGATGTGCTGCAAGGCGATTAAGTTGGGTAACGCCAGGGTT
TTCCCAGTCACGACGTTGTAAAACGACGGCCAGTGAGCGCGCGTAATACGACTCACTATAGGGCGAATTG
GGTACCGGGCCCCCCCTCGAGGTCCTCCAGCTTTTGTTCCCTTTAGTGAGGGTTAATTGCGCGCTTGGCG
TAATCATGGTCATAGCTGTTTCCTGTGTGAAATTGTTATCCGCTCACAATTCCACACAACATACGAGCCG
GAAGCATAAAGTGTAAAGCCTGGGGTGCCTAATGAGTGAGCTAACTCACATTAATTGCGTTGCGCTCACT
GCCCGCTTTCCACCGGTGGTCTCTGGCCGGCATGGTCCCAGCCTCCTCGCTGGCGCCGGCTGGGCAACAT
GCTTCGGCATGGCGAATGGGACGGTACCCGGCCGGAATTCGACCCAGCTTTCTTGTACAAAGTGGTTCGA
TAATTCTTAATTAACTAGTTCTAGAGCGGCCGCCACCGCGGTGGAGCTCGAATTTCCCCGATCGTTCAAA
CATTTGGCAATAAAGTTTCTTAAGATTGAATCCTGTTGCCGGTCTTGCGATGATTATCATATAATTTCTG
TTGAATTACGTTAAGCATGTAATAATTAACATGTAATGCATGACGTTATTTATGAGATGGGTTTTTATGA
TTAGAGTCCCGCAATTATACATTTAATACGCGATAGAAAACAAAATATAGCGCGCAAACTAGGATAAATT
ATCGCGCGCGGTGTCATCTATGTTACTAGATCGGGAATT
