Features (pLannotate 1.2.2; 37 found; start..end, strand, type, name):
     32..54      -  protein_bind   lac operator (fragment): The lac repressor binds to the lac operator to inhibit transcription in E. coli. This inhibition can be relieved by adding lactose or isopropyl-β-D-thiogalactopyranoside (IPTG). lac repressor encoded by lacI
     58..88      -  promoter       lac promoter: promoter for the E. coli lac operon
    103..124     -  protein_bind   CAP binding site: CAP binding activates transcription in the presence of cAMP. E. coli catabolite activator protein
    137..225     -  CDS            lacI (fragment): lac repressor; lacI; The lac repressor binds to the lac operator to inhibit transcription in E. coli. This inhibition can be relieved by adding lactose or isopropyl-β-D-thiogalactopyranoside (IPTG).
    315..991     +  promoter       CaMV 35S promoter (enhanced): cauliflower mosaic virus 35S promoter with a duplicated enhancer region
   1058..2083    +  CDS            HygR: hygromycin B phosphotransferase confers resistance to hygromycin
   2124..2298    +  polyA_signal   CaMV poly(A) signal: cauliflower mosaic virus polyadenylation signal
   2376..2400    -  misc_feature   LB T-DNA repeat: left border repeat from nopaline C58 T-DNA
   2732..2845    -  CDS            yghO (fragment) (sequence partly withheld): YGHO_ECOLI - Experimental evidence at transcript level: Swiss-Prot protein existence level 2. From Escherichia coli (strain K12).
   2844..3821    +  CDS            insH10 (sequence withheld): INH10_ECOLI - Protein inferred from homology: Swiss-Prot protein existence level 3. Involved in the transposition of the insertion sequence IS5. From Escherichia coli (strain K12).
   4024..4818    +  CDS            KanR: aminoglycoside phosphotransferase; aphA-3; confers resistance to kanamycin
   4905..5493    +  rep_origin     ori: high-copy-number ColE1/pMB1/pBR322/pUC origin of replication
   5679..5819    -  misc_feature   bom: basis of mobility region from pBR322
   5921..5960    -  CDS            rop (fragment): Rop protein, which maintains plasmids at low copy number; rop
   6163..6357    -  rep_origin     pVS1 oriV: origin of replication for the Pseudomonas plasmid pVS1 (Heeb et al., 2000)
   6423..7496    -  CDS            pVS1 RepA: replication protein from the Pseudomonas plasmid pVS1 (Heeb et al., 2000)
   7925..8554    -  CDS            pVS1 StaA: stability protein from the Pseudomonas plasmid pVS1 (Heeb et al., 2000)
   9108..9509    -  CDS            Y4CG_SINFN (fragment): Protein inferred from homology: Swiss-Prot protein existence level 3. From Sinorhizobium fredii (strain NBRC 101917 / NGR234).
   9849..9873    -  misc_feature   RB T-DNA repeat: right border repeat from nopaline C58 T-DNA
   9939..10093   -  CDS            lacZα (fragment): LacZα fragment of β-galactosidase; lacZ fragment
  10108..12105   +  promoter       Ubi promoter: maize polyubiquitin gene promoter
  12148..12172   +  protein_bind   attB1: mutant version of attB; recombination site for the Gateway® BP reaction BP Clonase™
  16001..16253   +  terminator     NOS terminator: nopaline synthase terminator and poly(A) signal
  16298..16318   +  protein_bind   attB5: mutant version of attB; core recombination site for the Gateway® BP reaction BP Clonase™
  16339..18301   +  promoter       Ubi promoter: maize polyubiquitin gene promoter
  18314..18337   +  misc_RNA       sTRSV HHRz (fragment): hammerhead ribozyme from the tobacco ringspot virus satellite RNA (Khvorova et al., 2003)
  18379..18397   -  rep_origin     f1 ori (fragment): f1 bacteriophage origin of replication; arrow indicates direction of (+) strand synthesis
  18402..18557   -  CDS            lacZα (fragment): LacZα fragment of β-galactosidase; lacZ fragment
  18565..18583   +  promoter       T7 promoter: promoter for bacteriophage T7 RNA polymerase
  18592..18615   -  misc_feature   MCS (fragment): pBluescript multiple cloning site
  18631..18649   -  promoter       T3 promoter: promoter for bacteriophage T3 RNA polymerase
  18692..18714   -  protein_bind   lac operator (fragment): The lac repressor binds to the lac operator to inhibit transcription in E. coli. This inhibition can be relieved by adding lactose or isopropyl-β-D-thiogalactopyranoside (IPTG). lac repressor encoded by lacI
  18718..18748   -  promoter       lac promoter: promoter for the E. coli lac operon
  18763..18784   -  protein_bind   CAP binding site: CAP binding activates transcription in the presence of cAMP. E. coli catabolite activator protein
  18913..18937   -  protein_bind   attB2: mutant version of attB; recombination site for the Gateway® BP reaction BP Clonase™
  18955..18990   -  misc_feature   MCS (fragment): pBluescript multiple cloning site
  19001..19253   +  terminator     NOS terminator: nopaline synthase terminator and poly(A) signal
>Addgene plasmid #223416 | pYPQAT44 | addgene full sequence | sequence record 453533 | Addgene NGS Result
CGTAATCATGTCATAGCTGTTTCCTGTGTGAAATTGTTATCCGCTCACAATTCCACACAACATACGAGCC
GGAAGCATAAAGTGTAAAGCCTGGGGTGCCTAATGAGTGAGCTAACTCACATTAATTGCGTTGCGCTCAC
TGCCCGCTTTCCAGTCGGGAAACCTGTCGTGCCAGCTGCATTAATGAATCGGCCAACGCGCGGGGAGAGG
CGGTTTGCGTATTGGCTAGAGCAGCTTGCCAACATGGTGGAGCACGACACTCTCGTCTACTCCAAGAATA
TCAAAGATACAGTCTCAGAAGACCAAAGGGCTATTGAGACTTTTCAACAAAGGGTAATATCGGGAAACCT
CCTCGGATTCCATTGCCCAGCTATCTGTCACTTCATCAAAAGGACAGTAGAAAAGGAAGGTGGCACCTAC
AAATGCCATCATTGCGATAAAGGAAAGGCTATCGTTCAAGATGCCTCTGCCGACAGTGGTCCCAAAGATG
GACCCCCACCCACGAGGAGCATCGTGGAAAAAGAAGACGTTCCAACCACGTCTTCAAAGCAAGTGGATTG
ATGTGAACATGGTGGAGCACGACACTCTCGTCTACTCCAAGAATATCAAAGATACAGTCTCAGAAGACCA
AAGGGCTATTGAGACTTTTCAACAAAGGGTAATATCGGGAAACCTCCTCGGATTCCATTGCCCAGCTATC
TGTCACTTCATCAAAAGGACAGTAGAAAAGGAAGGTGGCACCTACAAATGCCATCATTGCGATAAAGGAA
AGGCTATCGTTCAAGATGCCTCTGCCGACAGTGGTCCCAAAGATGGACCCCCACCCACGAGGAGCATCGT
GGAAAAAGAAGACGTTCCAACCACGTCTTCAAAGCAAGTGGATTGATGTGATATCTCCACTGACGTAAGG
GATGACGCACAATCCCACTATCCTTCGCAAGACCCTTCCTCTATATAAGGAAGTTCATTTCATTTGGAGA
GGACACGCTGAAATCACCAGTCTCTCTCTACAAATCTATCTCTCTCGAGCTTTCGCAGATCCGGGGGGCA
ATGAGATATGAAAAAGCCTGAACTCACCGCGACGTCTGTCGAGAAGTTTCTGATCGAAAAGTTCGACAGC
GTCTCCGACCTGATGCAGCTCTCGGAGGGCGAAGAATCTCGTGCTTTCAGCTTCGATGTAGGAGGGCGTG
GATATGTCCTGCGGGTAAATAGCTGCGCCGATGGTTTCTACAAAGATCGTTATGTTTATCGGCACTTTGC
ATCGGCCGCGCTCCCGATTCCGGAAGTGCTTGACATTGGGGAGTTTAGCGAGAGCCTGACCTATTGCATC
TCCCGCCGTTCACAGGGTGTCACGTTGCAAGACCTGCCTGAAACCGAACTGCCCGCTGTTCTACAACCGG
TCGCGGAGGCTATGGATGCGATCGCTGCGGCCGATCTTAGCCAGACGAGCGGGTTCGGCCCATTCGGACC
GCAAGGAATCGGTCAATACACTACATGGCGTGATTTCATATGCGCGATTGCTGATCCCCATGTGTATCAC
TGGCAAACTGTGATGGACGACACCGTCAGTGCGTCCGTCGCGCAGGCTCTCGATGAGCTGATGCTTTGGG
CCGAGGACTGCCCCGAAGTCCGGCACCTCGTGCACGCGGATTTCGGCTCCAACAATGTCCTGACGGACAA
TGGCCGCATAACAGCGGTCATTGACTGGAGCGAGGCGATGTTCGGGGATTCCCAATACGAGGTCGCCAAC
ATCTTCTTCTGGAGGCCGTGGTTGGCTTGTATGGAGCAGCAGACGCGCTACTTCGAGCGGAGGCATCCGG
AGCTTGCAGGATCGCCACGACTCCGGGCGTATATGCTCCGCATTGGTCTTGACCAACTCTATCAGAGCTT
GGTTGACGGCAATTTCGATGATGCAGCTTGGGCGCAGGGTCGATGCGACGCAATCGTCCGATCCGGAGCC
GGGACTGTCGGGCGTACACAAATCGCCCGCAGAAGCGCGGCCGTCTGGACCGATGGCTGTGTAGAAGTAC
TCGCCGATAGTGGAAACCGACGCCCCAGCACTCGTCCGAGGGCAAAGAAATAGAGTAGATGCCGACCGGG
ATCTGTCGATCGACAAGCTCGAGTTTCTCCATAATAATGTGTGAGTAGTTCCCAGATAAGGGAATTAGGG
TTCCTATAGGGTTTCGCTCATGTGTTGAGCATATAAGAAACCCTTAGTATGTATTTGTATTTGTAAAATA
CTTCTATCAATAAAATTTCTAATTCCTAAAACCAAAATCCAGTACTAAAATCCAGATCCCCCGAATTAAT
TCGGCGTTAATTCAGTACATTAAAAACGTCCGCAATGTGTTATTAAGTTGTCTAAGCGTCAATTTGTTTA
CACCACAATATATCCTGCCACCAGCCAGCCAACAGCTCCCCGACCGGCAGCTCGGCACAAAATCACCACT
CGATACAGGCAGCCCATCAGTCCGGGACGGCGTCAGCGGGAGAGCCGTTGTAAGGCGGCAGACTTTGCTC
ATGTTACCGATGCTATTCGGAAGAACGGCAACTAAGCTGCCGGGTTTGAAACACGGATGATCTCGCGGAG
GGTAGCATGTTGATTGTAACGATGACAGAGCGTTGCTGCCTGTGATCACCGCGGTTTCAAAATCGGCTCC
GTCGATACTATGTTATACGCCAACTTTGAAAACAACTTTGAAAAAGCTGTTTTCTGGTATTTAAGGTTTT
AGAATGCAAGGAACAGTGAATTGGAGTTCGTCTTGTTATAATTAGGGAAGGTGCGAACAAGTCCCTGATA
TGAGATCATGTTTGTCATCTGGAGCCATAGAACAGGGTTCATC
[978 nt withheld, positions 2844-3821]
TAAAAACTGGGGATAACGCCTTAAATGGCGAAGAAACGGTCTAAATAGGCTGATTCAAGGCATTTACGGG
AGAAAAAATCGGCTCAAACATGAAGAAATGAAATGACTGAGTCAGCCGAGAAGAATTTCCCCGCTTATTC
GCACCTTCCTTAGCTTCTTGGGGTATCTTTAAATACTGTAGAAAAGAGGAAGGAAATAATAAATGGCTAA
AATGAGAATATCACCGGAATTGAAAAAACTGATCGAAAAATACCGCTGCGTAAAAGATACGGAAGGAATG
TCTCCTGCTAAGGTATATAAGCTGGTGGGAGAAAATGAAAACCTATATTTAAAAATGACGGACAGCCGGT
ATAAAGGGACCACCTATGATGTGGAACGGGAAAAGGACATGATGCTATGGCTGGAAGGAAAGCTGCCTGT
TCCAAAGGTCCTGCACTTTGAACGGCATGATGGCTGGAGCAATCTGCTCATGAGTGAGGCCGATGGCGTC
CTTTGCTCGGAAGAGTATGAAGATGAACAAAGCCCTGAAAAGATTATCGAGCTGTATGCGGAGTGCATCA
GGCTCTTTCACTCCATCGACATATCGGATTGTCCCTATACGAATAGCTTAGACAGCCGCTTAGCCGAATT
GGATTACTTACTGAATAACGATCTGGCCGATGTGGATTGCGAAAACTGGGAAGAAGACACTCCATTTAAA
GATCCGCGCGAGCTGTATGATTTTTTAAAGACGGAAAAGCCCGAAGAGGAACTTGTCTTTTCCCACGGCG
ACCTGGGAGACAGCAACATCTTTGTGAAAGATGGCAAAGTAAGTGGCTTTATTGATCTTGGGAGAAGCGG
CAGGGCGGACAAGTGGTATGACATTGCCTTCTGCGTCCGGTCGATCAGGGAGGATATCGGGGAAGAACAG
TATGTCGAGCTATTTTTTGACTTACTGGGGATCAAGCCTGATTGGGAGAAAATAAAATATTATATTTTAC
TGGATGAATTGTTTTAGTACCTAGAATGCATGACCAAAATCCCTTAACGTGAGTTTTCGTTCCACTGAGC
GTCAGACCCCGTAGAAAAGATCAAAGGATCTTCTTGAGATCCTTTTTTTCTGCGCGTAATCTGCTGCTTG
CAAACAAAAAAACCACCGCTACCAGCGGTGGTTTGTTTGCCGGATCAAGAGCTACCAACTCTTTTTCCGA
AGGTAACTGGCTTCAGCAGAGCGCAGATACCAAATACTGTCCTTCTAGTGTAGCCGTAGTTAGGCCACCA
CTTCAAGAACTCTGTAGCACCGCCTACATACCTCGCTCTGCTAATCCTGTTACCAGTGGCTGCTGCCAGT
GGCGATAAGTCGTGTCTTACCGGGTTGGACTCAAGACGATAGTTACCGGATAAGGCGCAGCGGTCGGGCT
GAACGGGGGGTTCGTGCACACAGCCCAGCTTGGAGCGAACGACCTACACCGAACTGAGATACCTACAGCG
TGAGCTATGAGAAAGCGCCACGCTTCCCGAAGGGAGAAAGGCGGACAGGTATCCGGTAAGCGGCAGGGTC
GGAACAGGAGAGCGCACGAGGGAGCTTCCAGGGGGAAACGCCTGGTATCTTTATAGTCCTGTCGGGTTTC
GCCACCTCTGACTTGAGCGTCGATTTTTGTGATGCTCGTCAGGGGGGCGGAGCCTATGGAAAAACGCCAG
CAACGCGGCCTTTTTACGGTTCCTGGCCTTTTGCTGGCCTTTTGCTCACATGTTCTTTCCTGCGTTATCC
CCTGATTCTGTGGATAACCGTATTACCGCCTTTGAGTGAGCTGATACCGCTCGCCGCAGCCGAACGACCG
AGCGCAGCGAGTCAGTGAGCGAGGAAGCGGAAGAGCGCCTGATGCGGTATTTTCTCCTTACGCATCTGTG
CGGTATTTCACACCGCATATGGTGCACTCTCAGTACAATCTGCTCTGATGCCGCATAGTTAAGCCAGTAT
ACACTCCGCTATCGCTACGTGACTGGGTCATGGCTGCGCCCCGACACCCGCCAACACCCGCTGACGCGCC
CTGACGGGCTTGTCTGCTCCCGGCATCCGCTTACAGACAAGCTGTGACCGTCTCCGGGAGCTGCATGTGT
CAGAGGTTTTCACCGTCATCACCGAAACGCGCGAGGCAGGGTGCCTTGATGTGGGCGCCGGCGGTCGAGT
GGCGACGGCGCGGCTTGTCCGCGCCCTGGTAGATTGCCTGGCCGTAGGCCAGCCATTTTTGAGCGGCCAG
CGGCCGCGATAGGCCGACGCGAAGCGGCGGGGCGTAGGGAGCGCAGCGACCGAAGGGTAGGCGCTTTTTG
CAGCTCTTCGGCTGTGCGCTGGCCAGACAGTTATGCACAGGCCAGGCGGGTTTTAAGAGTTTTAATAAGT
TTTAAAGAGTTTTAGGCGGAAAAATCGCCTTTTTTCTCTTTTATATCAGTCACTTACATGTGTGACCGGT
TCCCAATGTACGGCTTTGGGTTCCCAATGTACGGGTTCCGGTTCCCAATGTACGGCTTTGGGTTCCCAAT
GTACGTGCTATCCACAGGAAACAGACCTTTTCGACCTTTTTCCCCTGCTAGGGCAATTTGCCCTAGCATC
TGCTCCGTACATTAGGAACCGGCGGATGCTTCGCCCTCGATCAGGTTGCGGTAGCGCATGACTAGGATCG
GGCCAGCCTGCCCCGCCTCCTCCTTCAAATCGTACTCCGGCAGGTCATTTGACCCGATCAGCTTGCGCAC
GGTGAAACAGAACTTCTTGAACTCTCCGGCGCTGCCACTGCGTTCGTAGATCGTCTTGAACAACCATCTG
GCTTCTGCCTTGCCTGCGGCGCGGCGTGCCAGGCGGTAGAGAAAACGGCCGATGCCGGGATCGATCAAAA
AGTAATCGGGGTGAACCGTCAGCACGTCCGGGTTCTTGCCTTCTGTGATCTCGCGGTACATCCAATCAGC
TAGCTCGATCTCGATGTACTCCGGCCGCCCGGTTTCGCTCTTTACGATCTTGTAGCGGCTAATCAAGGCT
TCACCCTCGGATACCGTCACCAGGCGGCCGTTCTTGGCCTTCTTCGTACGCTGCATGGCAACGTGCGTGG
TGTTTAACCGAATGCAGGTTTCTACCAGGTCGTCTTTCTGCTTTCCGCCATCGGCTCGCCGGCAGAACTT
GAGTACGTCCGCAACGTGTGGACGGAACACGCGGCCGGGCTTGTCTCCCTTCCCTTCCCGGTATCGGTTC
ATGGATTCGGTTAGATGGGAAACCGCCATCAGTACCAGGTCGTAATCCCACACACTGGCCATGCCGGCCG
GCCCTGCGGAAACCTCTACGTGCCCGTCTGGAAGCTCGTAGCGGATCACCTCGCCAGCTCGTCGGTCACG
CTTCGACAGACGGAAAACGGCCACGTCCATGATGCTGCGACTATCGCGGGTGCCCACGTCATAGAGCATC
GGAACGAAAAAATCTGGTTGCTCGTCGCCCTTGGGCGGCTTCCTAATCGACGGCGCACCGGCTGCCGGCG
GTTGCCGGGATTCTTTGCGGATTCGATCAGCGGCCGCTTGCCACGATTCACCGGGGCGTGCTTCTGCCTC
GATGCGTTGCCGCTGGGCGGCCTGCGCGGCCTTCAACTTCTCCACCAGGTCATCACCCAGCGCCGCGCCG
ATTTGTACCGGGCCGGATGGTTTGCGACCGCTCACGCCGATTCCTCGGGCTTGGGGGTTCCAGTGCCATT
GCAGGGCCGGCAGGCAACCCAGCCGCTTACGCCTGGCCAACCGCCCGTTCCTCCACACATGGGGCATTCC
ACGGCGTCGGTGCCTGGTTGTTCTTGATTTTCCATGCCGCCTCCTTTAGCCGCTAAAATTCATCTACTCA
TTTATTCATTTGCTCATTTACTCTGGTAGCTGCGCGATGTATTCAGATAGCAGCTCGGTAATGGTCTTGC
CTTGGCGTACCGCGTACATCTTCAGCTTGGTGTGATCCTCCGCCGGCAACTGAAAGTTGACCCGCTTCAT
GGCTGGCGTGTCTGCCAGGCTGGCCAACGTTGCAGCCTTGCTGCTGCGTGCGCTCGGACGGCCGGCACTT
AGCGTGTTTGTGCTTTTGCTCATTTTCTCTTTACCTCATTAACTCAAATGAGTTTTGATTTAATTTCAGC
GGCCAGCGCCTGGACCTCGCGGGCAGCGTCGCCCTCGGGTTCTGATTCAAGAACGGTTGTGCCGGCGGCG
GCAGTGCCTGGGTAGCTCACGCGCTGCGTGATACGGGACTCAAGAATGGGCAGCTCGTACCCGGCCAGCG
CCTCGGCAACCTCACCGCCGATGCGCGTGCCTTTGATCGCCCGCGACACGACAAAGGCCGCTTGTAGCCT
TCCATCCGTGACCTCAATGCGCTGCTTAACCAGCTCCACCAGGTCGGCGGTGGCCCATATGTCGTAAGGG
CTTGGCTGCACCGGAATCAGCACGAAGTCGGCTGCCTTGATCGCGGACACAGCCAAGTCCGCCGCCTGGG
GCGCTCCGTCGATCACTACGAAGTCGCGCCGGCCGATGGCCTTCACGTCGCGGTCAATCGTCGGGCGGTC
GATGCCGACAACGGTTAGCGGTTGATCTTCCCGCACGGCCGCCCAATCGCGGGCACTGCCCTGGGGATCG
GAATCGACTAACAGAACATCGGCCCCGGCGAGTTGCAGGGCGCGGGCTAGATGGGTTGCGATGGTCGTCT
TGCCTGACCCGCCTTTCTGGTTAAGTACAGCGATAACCTTCATGCGTTCCCCTTGCGTATTTGTTTATTT
ACTCATCGCATCATATACGCAGCGACCGCATGACGCAAGCTGTTTTACTCAAATACACATCACCTTTTTA
GACGGCGGCGCTCGGTTTCTTCAGCGGCCAAGCTGGCCGGCCAGGCCGCCAGCTTGGCATCAGACAAACC
GGCCAGGATTTCATGCAGCCGCACGGTTGAGACGTGCGCGGGCGGCTCGAACACGTACCCGGCCGCGATC
ATCTCCGCCTCGATCTCTTCGGTAATGAAAAACGGTTCGTCCTGGCCGTCCTGGTGCGGTTTCATGCTTG
TTCCTCTTGGCGTTCATTCTCGGCGGCCGCCAGGGCGTCGGCCTCGGTCAATGCGTCCTAGGCACCGCGC
CGCCTGGCCTCGGTGGGCGTCACTTCCTCGCTGCGCTCAAGTGCGCGGTACAGGGTCGAGCGATGCACGC
CAAGCAGTGCAGCCGCCTCTTTCACGGTGCGGCCTTCCTGGTCGATCAGCTCGCGGGCGTGCGCGATCTG
TGCCGGGGTGAGGGTAGGGCGGGGGCCAAACTTCACGCCTCGGGCCTTGGCGGCCTCGCGCCCGCTCCGG
GTGCGGTCGATGATTAGGGAACGCTCGAACTCGGCAATGCCGGCGAACACGGTCAACACCATGCGGCCGG
CCGGCGTGGTGGTGTCGGCCCACGGCTCTGCCAGGCTACGCAGGCCCGCGCCGGCCTCCTGGATGCGCTC
GGCAATGTCCAGTAGGTCGCGGGTGCTGCGGGCCAGGCGGTCTAGCCTGGTCACTGTCACAACGTCGCCA
GGGCGTAGGTGGTCAAGCATCCTGGCCAGCTCCGGGCGGTCGCGCCTGGTGCCGGTGATCTTCTCGGAAA
ACAGCTTGGTGCAGCCGGCCGCGTGCAGTTCGGCCCGTTGGTTGGTCAAGTCCTGGTCGTCGGTGCTGAC
GCGGGCATAGCCCAGCAGGCCAGCGGCGGCGCTCTTGTTCATGGCGTAATGTCTCCGGTTCTAGTCGCAA
GTATTCTACTTTATGCGACTAAAACACGCGACAAGAAAACGCCAGGAAAAGGGCAGGGCGGCAGCCTGTC
GCGTAACTTAGGACTTGTGCGACATGTCGTTTTCAGAAGACGGCTGCACTGAACGTCAGAAGCCGACTGC
ACTATAGCAGCGGAGGGGTTGGATCAAAGTACTTTGATCCCGAGGGGAACCCTGTGGTTGGCATGCACAT
ACAAATGGACGAACGGATAAACCTTTTCACGCCCTTTTAAATATCCGATTATTCTAATAAACGCTCTTTT
CTCTTAGGTTTACCCGCCAATATATCCTGTCAAACACTGATAGTTTAAACTGAAGGCGGGAAACGACAAT
CTGATCCAAGCTCAAGCTGCTCTAGCATTCGCCATTCAGGCTGCGCAACTGTTGGGAAGGGCGATCGGTG
CGGGCCTCTTCGCTATTACGCCAGCTGGCGAAAGGGGGATGTGCTGCAAGGCGATTAAGTTGGGTAACGC
CAGGGTTTTCCCAGTCACGACGTTGTAAAACGACGGCCAGTGCCAAGCTTGCATGCCTGCAGTGCAGCGT
GACCCGGTCGTGCCCCTCTCTAGAGATAATGAGCATTGCATGTCTAAGTTATAAAAAATTACCACATATT
TTTTTTGTCACACTTGTTTGAAGTGCAGTTTATCTATCTTTATACATATATTTAAACTTTACTCTACGAA
TAATATAATCTATAGTACTACAATAATATCAGTGTTTTAGAGAATCATATAAATGAACAGTTAGACATGG
TCTAAAGGACAATTGAGTATTTTGACAACAGGACTCTACAGTTTTATCTTTTTAGTGTGCATGTGTTCTC
CTTTTTTTTTGCAAATAGCTTCACCTATATAATACTTCATCCATTTTATTAGTACATCCATTTAGGGTTT
AGGGTTAATGGTTTTTATAGACTAATTTTTTTAGTACATCTATTTTATTCTATTTTAGCCTCTAAATTAA
GAAAACTAAAACTCTATTTTAGTTTTTTTATTTAATAATTTAGATATAAAATAGAATAAAATAAAGTGAC
TAAAAATTAAACAAATACCCTTTAAGAAATTAAAAAAACTAAGGAAACATTTTTCTTGTTTCGAGTAGAT
AATGCCAGCCTGTTAAACGCCGTCGACGAGTCTAACGGACACCAACCAGCGAACCAGCAGCGTCGCGTCG
GGCCAAGCGAAGCAGACGGCACGGCATCTCTGTCGCTGCCTCTGGACCCCTCTCGAGAGTTCCGCTCCAC
CGTTGGACTTGCTCCGCTGTCGGCATCCAGAAATTGCGTGGCGGAGCGGCAGACGTGAGCCGGCACGGCA
GGCGGCCTCCTCCTCCTCTCACGGCACCGGCAGCTACGGGGGATTCCTTYCCCMCCGCTCCTTCGCTTTC
CCTYCCYCGCCCGCCGTAATAAATAGACACCCCCTCCACACCCTCTTTCCCCAACCTCGTGTTGTTCGGA
GCGCACACACACACAACCAGATCTCCCCCAAATCCMCCCGTCGGCACCTCCGCTTCAAGGTACGCCGCTC
GTCCYCCCCCCCCCCCCCCTCTCTACCTTCTCTAGATCGGCGTTCCGGTCCATGGTTAGGGCCCGGTAGT
TCTACTTCTGTTCATGTTTGTGTTAGATCCGTGTTTGTGTTAGATCCGTGCTGCTAGCGTTCGTACACGG
ATGCGACCTGTACGTCAGACACGTTCTGATTGCTAACTTGCCAGTGTTTCTCTTTGGGGAATCCTGGGAT
GGCTCTAGCCGTTCCGCAGACGGGATCGATTTCATGATTTTTTTTGTTTCGTTGCATAGGGTTTGGTTTG
CCCTTTTCCTTTATTTCAATATATGCCGTGCACTTGTTTGTCGGGTCATCTTTTCATGCTTTTTTTTGTC
TTGGTTGTGATGATGTGGTCTGGTTGGGCGGTCGTTCTAGATCGGAGTAGAATTAATTCTGTTTCAAACT
ACCTGGTGGATTTATTAATTTTGGATCTGTATGTGTGTGCCATACATATTCATAGTTACGAATTGAAGAT
GATGGATGGAAATATCGATCTAGGATAGGTATACATGTTGATGCGGGTTTTACTGATGCATATACAGAGA
TGCTTTTTGTTCGCTTGGTTGTGATGATGTGGTGTGGTTGGGCGGTCGTTCATTCGTTCTAGATCGGAGT
AGAATACTGTTTCAAACTACCTGGTGTATTTATTAATTTTGGAACTGTATGTGTGTGTCATACATCTTCA
TAGTTACGAGTTTAAGATGGATGGAAATATCGATCTAGGATAGGTATACATGTTGATGTGGGTTTTACTG
ATGCATATACATGATGGCATATGCAGCATCTATTCATATGCTCTAACCTTGAGTACCTATCTATTATAAT
AAACAAGTATGTTTTATAATTATTTTGATCTTGATATACTTGGATGATGGCATATGCAGCAGCTATATGT
GGATTTTTTTAGCCCTGCCTTCATACGCTATTTATTTGCTTGGTACTGTTTCTTTTGTCGATGCTCACCC
TGTTGTTTGGTGTTACTTCTGCAGGTCGACTCTAGAGGATCCCCTCGAGGCGCGCCAAGCTATCAAACAA
GTTTGTACAAAAAAGCAGGCTCCGAATTCGCCCTTCACCATGGCTCCTAAGAAGAAGCGGAAGGTTGGTA
TTCACGGGGTGCCTGCGGCTTCAAAGCTCGAGAAATTCACCAACTGTTATTCGTTGAGCAAAACACTGCG
GTTTAAAGCGATTCCAGTCGGCAAGACTCAAGAGAATATAGACAATAAGCGGCTGTTGGTGGAAGATGAA
AAGCGCGCGGAAGACTACAAAGGGGTGAAGAAGTTGTTGGACAGATACTACCTCTCTTTTATCAATGATG
TCTTGCACTCAATCAAATTGAAGAATCTGAACAACTACATCTCCCTCTTCAGAAAGAAAACAAGGACAGA
AAAGGAGAATAAGGAACTTGAAAATTTGGAGATCAATCTGAGGAAAGAGATCGCGAAAGCCTTTAAAGGC
AACGAAGGATACAAAAGTCTGTTCAAGAAGGATATAATTGAGACAATTTTGCCAGAGTTCCTCGATGACA
AGGACGAGATTGCGCTGGTCAATTCGTTCAACGGATTCACAACAGCATTCACAGGCTTCTTTCGCAATCG
GGAAAATATGTTCTCTGAGGAGGCAAAGTCCACTTCTATTGCGTTCAGGTGTATCAATGAGAATCTCACT
AGGTACATTTCCAACATGGATATCTTTGAGAAGGTTGACGCAATTTTTGACAAGCACGAAGTTCAGGAGA
TTAAGGAGAAGATCCTCAATTCCGATTATGACGTTGAGGACTTCTTCGAAGGTGAGTTTTTTAATTTCGT
GCTCACTCAAGAGGGTATCGACGTGTATAATGCGATCATCGGTGGGTTCGTGACTGAGTCCGGTGAAAAG
ATTAAGGGATTGAACGAGTATATCAACCTTTACAACCAAAAGACGAAACAGAAGCTGCCAAAGTTCAAGC
CTCTTTACAAACAGGTTCTTTCAGACCGCGAGTCACTCTCGTTCTATGGGGAGGGCTACACTTCGGATGA
GGAAGTCCTGGAGGTGTTCAGGAATACTCTCAATAAGAATTCGGAGATTTTCTCTTCTATAAAAAAACTG
GAAAAGTTGTTTAAGAATTTTGACGAATACTCTAGCGCCGGCATATTTGTGAAAAACGGCCCGGCCATAT
CAACGATAAGTAAAGATATCTTCGGCGAATGGAACGTGATCAGAGACAAATGGAACGCGGAGTATGACGA
TATTCACCTGAAGAAGAAGGCTGTCGTAACGGAGAAGTACGAGGATGATCGCAGGAAAAGCTTCAAAAAG
ATCGGAAGTTTCAGCCTGGAACAGTTGCAGGAGTATGCTGACGCCGATCTTAGCGTCGTCGAGAAGTTGA
AGGAGATAATCATCCAAAAGGTCGACGAGATATATAAAGTCTATGGATCAAGTGAAAAACTGTTCGACGC
CGACTTCGTTTTGGAGAAGTCCCTGAAGAAGAACGACGCTGTTGTTGCCATTATGAAGGATCTGCTCGAC
AGCGTGAAGAGTTTCGAGAACTATATTAAGGCTTTTTTCGGGGAGGGGAAGGAGACTAACAGAGATGAGT
CCTTCTACGGAGACTTCGTCCTCGCGTACGATATACTCCTTAAGGTAGACCACATCTACGACGCAATCAG
AAATTACGTGACACAAAAGCCGTACAGCAAGGACAAGTTCAAACTCTACTTCCAGAACCCCCAGTTCATG
GGCGGCTGGGACAAGGACAAGGAAACGGATTACAGGGCTACGATCCTGAGGTATGGTTCAAAATACTACT
TGGCGATTATGGACAAGAAGTACGCCAAGTGTCTCCAGAAGATTGACAAAGACGATGTCAATGGCAATTA
TGAGAAGATCAACTACAAGCTGCTTCCGGGTCCGAACAAGATGCTCCCAAAGGTTTTCTTCAGCAAGAAA
TGGATGGCCTACTATAACCCAAGCGAGGACATCCAGAAGATTTATAAGAACGGTACGTTCAAGAAGGGCG
ACATGTTCAATCTTAACGACTGTCACAAGCTGATCGACTTCTTCAAAGACTCAATTAGCCGGTACCCAAA
GTGGTCTAACGCCTATGACTTCAACTTTTCGGAAACCGAGAAGTACAAGGATATAGCCGGATTTTATAGA
GAGGTGGAAGAGCAGGGCTACAAGGTGTCATTCGAGTCCGCCAGCAAGAAGGAAGTGGACAAGCTCGTGG
AAGAGGGTAAGCTCTACATGTTCCAGATTTATAATAAAGACTTTAGCGATAAGAGCCACGGGACACCTAA
TCTCCACACAATGTATTTCAAGCTGCTCTTCGACGAGAATAACCACGGCCAAATCAGGTTGTCAGGAGGG
GCTGAACTCTTCATGCGGCGCGCTAGCCTTAAGAAGGAGGAGCTTGTAGTCCACCCTGCGAATAGTCCAA
TTGCGAATAAGAACCCGGACAATCCTAAAAAGACTACAACATTGAGCTACGACGTGTACAAGGATAAGAG
GTTTTCCGAGGATCAGTACGAGCTCCACATCCCGATTGCGATCAACAAGTGCCCAAAGAATATTTTCAAG
ATAAACACAGAGGTGCGTGTACTCCTGAAGCATGACGACAATCCTTACGTCATTGGGATTGATCGGGGCG
AGAGGAACCTCCTCTATATTGTGGTGGTGGACGGGAAGGGGAACATAGTCGAACAGTACTCCCTTAACGA
AATAATTAACAATTTCAACGGCATCCGTATCAAGACCGACTACCATTCGTTGCTGGACAAGAAGGAGAAG
GAGAGATTTGAGGCGCGGCAAAATTGGACAAGTATCGAGAACATCAAGGAACTCAAAGCAGGTTATATCT
CTCAAGTTGTGCATAAGATATGCGAGCTGGTTGAGAAGTATGACGCAGTGATCGCTCTTGAGGACCTCAA
CTCGGGCTTTAAGAATTCTAGAGTTAAAGTGGAGAAGCAGGTCTATCAAAAGTTCGAGAAGATGCTTATA
GATAAGCTCAACTACATGGTCGATAAGAAATCGAACCCATGTGCCACCGGCGGCGCACTCAAAGGTTACC
AAATAACAAACAAATTCGAGTCCTTCAAATCGATGAGTACTCAGAATGGGTTCATATTTTATATACCGGC
GTGGCTTACGTCTAAGATCGACCCGTCAACTGGTTTTGTCAACCTGTTGAAGACGAAATACACGTCCATT
GCCGATTCGAAAAAGTTCATATCTAGTTTTGATCGTATTATGTACGTCCCAGAGGAAGATCTTTTCGAGT
TTGCTCTCGACTACAAAAACTTTTCGCGGACCGATGCGGATTACATTAAAAAATGGAAACTCTATTCGTA
CGGCAACAGAATCAGGATTTTTCGCAACCCTAAGAAGAATAACGTCTTTGATTGGGAGGAAGTTTGCTTG
ACTAGCGCGTACAAGGAGCTCTTTAATAAGTATGGCATTAACTACCAACAGGGTGATATCAGAGCACTGC
TTTGCGAACAATCTGACAAGGCTTTCTACTCATCCTTCATGGCTTTGATGAGCCTGATGCTCCAGATGAG
AAATTCAATTACAGGCAGAACCGACGTGGATTTCTTGATCTCCCCGGTTAAAAATTCTGATGGCATCTTT
TACGATAGCAGGAACTATGAAGCGCAAGAGAATGCGATTCTGCCAAAAAATGCAGACGCCAACGGTGCCT
ATAACATCGCCAGGAAAGTCCTGTGGGCGATCGGCCAGTTCAAAAAGGCCGAAGACGAAAAATTGGACAA
GGTCAAAATCGCTATCAGCAACAAAGAGTGGCTGGAGTATGCTCAGACATCCGTAAAGCATAAGCGTCCT
GCTGCCACCAAAAAGGCCGGACAGGCTAAGAAAAAGAAGTGAGACGACTAGTGGCGGCCGCCGACGTCCG
ATCGTTCAAACATTTGGCAATAAAGTTTCTTAAGATTGAATCCTGTTGCCGGTCTTGCGATGATTATCAT
ATAATTTCTGTTGAATTACGTTAAGCATGTAATAATTAACATGTAATGCATGACGTTATTTATGAGATGG
GTTTTTATGATTAGAGTCCCGCAATTATACATTTAATACGCGATAGAAAACAAAATATAGCGCGCAAACT
AGGATAAATTATCGCGCGCGGTGTCATCTATGTTACTAGATCGGGAATTGATCCCCCCTCGACAGCTTCC
GGAAAGGGCGAATTCGCAACTTTGTATACAAAAGTTGCCCCATGGCGTTCCCTCTAGAGAGATAATGAGC
ATTGCATGTCTAAGTTATAAAAAATTACCACATATTTTTTTTGTCACACTTGTTTGAAGTGCAGTTTATC
TATCTTTATACATATATTTAAACTTTACTCTACGAATAATATAATCTATAGTACTACAATAATATCAGTG
TTTTAGAGAATCATATAAATGAACAGTTAGACATGGTCTAAAGGACAATTGAGTATTTTGACAACAGGAC
TCTACAGTTTTATCTTTTTAGTGTGCATGTGTTCTCCTTTTTTTTTGCAAATAGCTTCACCTATATAATA
CTTCATCCATTTTATTAGTACATCCATTTAGGGTTTAGGGTTAATGGTTTTTATAGACTAATTTTTTTAG
TACATCTATTTTATTCTATTTTAGCCTCTAAATTAAGAAAACTAAAACTCTATTTTAGTTTTTTTATTTA
ATAATTTAGATATAAAATAGAATAAAATAAAGTGACTAAAAATTAAACAAATACCCTTTAAGAAATTAAA
AAAACTAAGGAAACATTTTTCTTGTTTCGAGTAGATAATGCCAGCCTGTTAAACGCCGTCGACGAGTCTA
ACGGACACCAACCAGCGAACCAGCAGCGTCGCGTCGGGCCAAGCGAAGCAGACGGCACGGCATCTCTGTC
GCTGCCTCTGGACCCCTCTCGAGAGTTCCGCTCCACCGTTGGACTTGCTCCGCTGTCGGCATCCAGAAAT
TGCGTGGCGGAGCGGCAGACGTGAGCCGGCACGGCAGGCGGCCTCCTCCTCCTCTCACGGCACCGGCAGC
TACGGGGGATTCCTTYCCCMCCGCTCCTTCGCTTTCCCTYCCYCGCCCGCCGTAATAAATAGACACCCCC
TCCACACCCTCTTTCCCCAACCTCGTGTTGTTCGGAGCGCACACACACACAACCAGATCTCCCCCAAATC
CMCCCGTCGGCMCCTCCGCTTCAAGGTACGCCGCTCGTCCYCCCCCCCCCCCCCCTCTCTACCTTCTCTA
GATCGGCGTTCCGGTCCATGGTTAGGGCCCGGTAGTTCTACTTCTGTTCATGTTTGTGTTAGATCCGTGT
TTGTGTTAGATCCGTGCTGCTAGCGTTCGTACACGGATGCGACCTGTACGTCAGACACGTTCTGATTGCT
AACTTGCCAGTGTTTCTCTTTGGGGAATCCTGGGATGGCTCTAGCCGTTCCGCAGACGGGATCGATTTCA
TGATTTTTTTTGTTTCGTTGCATAGGGTTTGGTTTGCCCTTTTCCTTTATTTCAATATATGCCGTGCACT
TGTTTGTCGGGTCATCTTTTCATGCTTTTTTTTGTCTTGGTTGTGATGATGTGGTCTGGTTGGGCGGTCG
TTCTAGATCGGAGTAGAATTAATTCTGTTTCAAACTACCTGGTGGATTTATTAATTTTGGATCTGTATGT
GTGTGCCATACATATTCATAGTTACGAATTGAAGATGATGGATGGAAATATCGATCTAGGATAGGTATAC
ATGTTGATGCGGGTTTTACTGATGCATATACAGAGATGCTTTTTGTTCGCTTGGTTGTGATGATGTGGTG
TGGTTGGGCGGTCGTTCATTCGTTCTAGATCGGAGTAGAATACTGTTTCAAACTACCTGGTGTATTTATT
AATTTTGGAACTGTATGTGTGTGTCATACATCTTCATAGTTACGAGTTTAAGATGGATGGAAATATCGAT
CTAGGATAGGTATACATGTTGATGTGGGTTTTACTGATGCATATACATGATGGCATATGCAGCATCTATT
CATATGCTCTAACCTTGAGTACCTATCTATTATAATAAACAAGTATGTTTTATAATTATTTTGATCTTGA
TATACTTGGATGATGGCATATGCAGCAGCTATATGTGGATTTTTTTAGCCCTGCCTTCATACGCTATTTA
TTTGCTTGGTACTGTTTCTTTTGTCGATGCTCACCCTGTTGTTTGGTGTTACTTCTGCAGGGATCCAAAT
TACTGATGAGTCCGTGAGGACGAAACGAGTAAGCTCGTCTAATTTCTACTAAGTGTAGATGAGACCGGCG
CCGCTACAGGGCGCGTCCCATTCGCCATTCAGGCTGCGCAACTGTTGGGAAGGGCGATCGGTGCGGGCCT
CTTCGCTATTACGCCAGCTGGCGAAAGGGGGATGTGCTGCAAGGCGATTAAGTTGGGTAACGCCAGGGTT
TTCCCAGTCACGACGTTGTAAAACGACGGCCAGTGAGCGCGCGTAATACGACTCACTATAGGGCGAATTG
GGTACCGGGCCCCCCCTCGAGGTCCTCCAGCTTTTGTTCCCTTTAGTGAGGGTTAATTGCGCGCTTGGCG
TAATCATGGTCATAGCTGTTTCCTGTGTGAAATTGTTATCCGCTCACAATTCCACACAACATACGAGCCG
GAAGCATAAAGTGTAAAGCCTGGGGTGCCTAATGAGTGAGCTAACTCACATTAATTGCGTTGCGCTCACT
GCCCGCTTTCCACCGGTGGTCTCTGGCCGGCATGGTCCCAGCCTCCTCGCTGGCGCCGGCTGGGCAACAT
GCTTCGGCATGGCGAATGGGACGGTACCCGGCCGGAATTCGACCCAGCTTTCTTGTACAAAGTGGTTCGA
TAATTCTTAATTAACTAGTTCTAGAGCGGCCGCCACCGCGGTGGAGCTCGAATTTCCCCGATCGTTCAAA
CATTTGGCAATAAAGTTTCTTAAGATTGAATCCTGTTGCCGGTCTTGCGATGATTATCATATAATTTCTG
TTGAATTACGTTAAGCATGTAATAATTAACATGTAATGCATGACGTTATTTATGAGATGGGTTTTTATGA
TTAGAGTCCCGCAATTATACATTTAATACGCGATAGAAAACAAAATATAGCGCGCAAACTAGGATAAATT
ATCGCGCGCGGTGTCATCTATGTTACTAGATCGGGAATT
